Addgene plasmid #108337: pML2(−)WF
Purpose: (Empty Backbone) MIDAS Level-2 shuttle vector for assembling transcription units (TUs) with forward orientation and (−) polarity. TUs assembled in this vector are used for AarI-mediated Level-3 multigene assembly.
Depositing lab: Andrew Muscroft-Taylor. Depositing organization: Callaghan Innovation. Publication: MIDAS: A Modular DNA Assembly System for Synthetic Biology. van Dolleweerd CJ, Kessans SA, Van de Bittner KC, Bustamante LY, Bundela R, Scott B, Nicholson MJ, Parker EJ. ACS Synth Biol. 2018 Apr 20;7(4):1018-1029. doi: 10.1021/acssynbio.7b00363. Epub 2018 Apr 12. PubMed 29620866.
Backbone
  Vector backbone: pUC19
  Modifications to backbone: Replacement of ampicillin resistance marker with kanamycin resistance gene and f1 ori from pET-28a(+). Introduction of pheS (T251A/A294G) negative selection marker.
  Vector type: Synthetic Biology
  Selectable markers: Kanamycin
Growth in bacteria
  Bacterial resistance: Kanamycin, 50 μg/mL
  Growth temperature: 37°C
  Growth strain: DH5alpha
  Copy number: High Copy
Gene/Insert
  Cloning method: Restriction Enzyme
Terms and licenses: Academic/Nonprofit Terms; Industry Terms: Not Available to Industry
How to cite: pML2(−)WF was a gift from Andrew Muscroft-Taylor (Addgene plasmid # 108337 ; http://n2t.net/addgene:108337 ; RRID:Addgene_108337)
