[The description below was written by a language model from this plasmid's Addgene catalogue record and pLannotate feature annotations shown in this document.]
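Description:
pML2(−)WF is an empty Level-2 shuttle vector from the MIDAS (Modular DNA Assembly System) toolkit, a hierarchical restriction-enzyme-based assembly scheme for synthetic biology. It is built on pUC19 and maintained in E. coli as a high-copy plasmid through the ColE1/pUC-type origin. The original ampicillin resistance marker was replaced with a kanamycin resistance gene (an aminoglycoside phosphotransferase) and an f1 phage origin taken from pET-28a(+), so selection is with kanamycin. The 3,730 nt sequence annotation also picks up a short leftover fragment of the bla promoter and a partial lacI fragment spanning the numbering origin. Both appear to be backbone remnants rather than functional parts.

The working element of the vector is a negative-selection cassette: a cat promoter driving a mutant E. coli pheS gene (T251A/A294G). Such relaxed-specificity phenylalanyl-tRNA synthetase alpha subunit variants are generally used for counter-selection, because cells that retain them become sensitive to a chlorinated phenylalanine analogue. This provides a way to select against unwanted plasmids during assembly, although the record does not describe exactly how the cassette is positioned relative to the cloning sites or at which step it is lost or carried over. The Type IIS recognition sites used for assembly are likewise not annotated in the feature table.

According to the record, the vector receives transcription units in the forward orientation with "(−)" polarity. Transcription units assembled in it then serve as donors for AarI-mediated Level-3 multigene assembly. It carries no insert, promoter or reporter intended for expression in a final host.
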