Features (pLannotate 1.2.2; 7 found; start..end, strand, type, name):
    194..782     -  rep_origin     ori: high-copy-number ColE1/pMB1/pBR322/pUC origin of replication
   1059..1874    +  CDS            KanR: aminoglycoside phosphotransferase; aph(3')-Ia; confers resistance to kanamycin in bacteria or G418 (Geneticin®) in eukaryotes
   1883..1940    -  promoter       AmpR promoter (fragment): bla
   1993..2421    -  rep_origin     f1 ori (sequence partly withheld): f1 bacteriophage origin of replication; arrow indicates direction of (+) strand synthesis
   2517..2619    +  promoter       cat promoter: promoter of the E. coli cat gene encoding chloramphenicol acetyltransferase
   2620..3600    +  CDS            pheS: SYFA_ECOLI - Experimental evidence at protein level: Swiss-Prot protein existence level 1. From Escherichia coli (strain K12).
   3649..11      -  CDS            lacI (fragment) (across the origin): lac repressor; lacI; The lac repressor binds to the lac operator to inhibit transcription in E. coli. This inhibition can be relieved by adding lactose or isopropyl-β-D-thiogalactopyranoside (IPTG).
>Addgene plasmid #108337 | pML2(−)WF | addgene full sequence | sequence record 209244 | Addgene NGS Result
GTATTGGGCGCTCTTCCGCTTCCTCGCTCACTGACTCGCTGCGCTCGGTCGTTCGGCTGCGGCGAGCGGT
ATCAGCTAACTCAAAGGCGGTAATACGGTTATCCACAGAATCAGGGGATAACGCAGGAAAGAACATGTGA
GCAAAAGGCCAGCAAAAGGCCAGGAACCGTAAAAAGGCCGCGTTGCTGGCGTTTTTCCATAGGCTCCGCC
CCCCTGACGAGCATCACAAAAATCGACGCTCAAGTCAGAGGTGGCGAAACCCGACAGGACTATAAAGATA
CCAGGCGTTTCCCCCTGGAAGCTCCCTCGTGCGCTCTCCTGTTCCGACCCTGCCGCTTACCGGATACCTG
TCCGCCTTTCTCCCTTCGGGAAGCGTGGCGCTTTCTCATAGCTCACGCTGTAGGTATCTCAGTTCGGTGT
AGGTCGTTCGCTCCAAGCTGGGCTGTGTGCACGAACCCCCCGTTCAGCCCGACCGCTGCGCCTTATCCGG
TAACTATCGTCTTGAGTCCAACCCGGTAAGACACGACTTATCGCCACTGGCAGCAGCCACTGGTAACAGG
ATTAGCAGAGCGAGGTATGTAGGCGGTGCTACAGAGTTCTTGAAGTGGTGTCCTAACTACGGCTACACTA
GAAGAACAGTATTTGGTATCTGCGCTCTGCTGAAGCCAGTTACCTTCGGAAAAAGAGTTGGTAGCTCTTG
ATCCGGCAAACAAACCACCGCTGGTAGCGGTGGTTTTTTTGTTTGCAAGCAGCAGATTACGCGCAGAAAA
AAAGGATCTCAAGAAGATCCTTTGATCTTTTCTACGGGGTCTGACGCTCAGTGGAACGAAAACTCACGTT
AAGGGATTTTGGTCATGAGATTATCAAAAAGGATCTTCACCTAGATCCTTTTAAATTAAAAATGAAGTTT
TAAATCAATCTAAAGTATATATGAGTAAACTTGGTCTGACAGACCGCTACGGGGTCTGACGCTCAGTGGA
ACGAAAACTCACGTTAAGGGATTTTGGTCATGAACAATAAAACTGTCTGCTTACATAAACAGTAATACAA
GGGGTGTTATGAGCCATATTCAACGGGAAACGTCTTGCTCTAGGCCGCGATTAAATTCCAACATGGATGC
TGATTTATATGGGTATAAATGGGCTCGCGATAATGTCGGGCAATCAGGTGCGACAATCTATCGATTGTAT
GGGAAGCCCGATGCGCCAGAGTTGTTTCTGAAACATGGCAAAGGTAGCGTTGCCAATGATGTTACAGATG
AGATGGTCAGACTAAACTGGCTGACGGAATTTATGCCTCTTCCGACCATCAAGCATTTTATCCGTACTCC
TGATGATGCATGGTTACTCACCACTGCGATCCCCGGGAAAACAGCATTCCAGGTATTAGAAGAATATCCT
GATTCAGGTGAAAATATTGTTGATGCGCTGGCAGTGTTCCTGCGCCGGTTGCATTCGATTCCTGTTTGTA
ATTGTCCTTTTAACAGCGATCGCGTATTTCGTTTGGCTCAGGCGCAATCACGAATGAATAACGGTTTGGT
TGATGCGAGTGATTTTGATGACGAGCGTAATGGCTGGCCTGTTGAACAAGTCTGGAAAGAAATGCATAAA
CTTTTGCCATTCTCACCGGATTCAGTCGTCACTCATGGTGATTTCTCACTTGATAACCTTATTTTTGACG
AGGGGAAATTAATAGGTTGTATTGATGTTGGACGAGTCGGAATCGCAGACCGATACCAGGATCTTGCCAT
CCTATGGAACTGCCTCGGTGAGTTTTCTCCTTCATTACAGAAACGGCTTTTTCAAAAATATGGTATTGAT
AATCCTGATATGAATAAATTGCAGTTTCATTTGATGCTCGATGAGTTTTTCTAAGAATTAATTCATGAGC
GGATACATATTTGAATGTATTTAGAAAAATAAACAAATAGGGGTTCCGCGCACATTTCCCCGAAAAGTGC
CACCTAAATTGTAAGCGTTAATATTTTGTTAAAATTCGCGTTAAATTTTTGTTAAATCAGCTCATTTTTT
AACCAATAGGCCGAAATCGGCAAAATCCCTTATAAATCAAAAGAATAGACCGAGATAGGGT
[37 nt withheld, positions 2092-2128]
AAAGAACGTGGACTCCAACGTCAAAGG
[49 nt withheld, positions 2156-2204]
T
[91 nt withheld, positions 2206-2296]
G
[124 nt withheld, positions 2298-2421]
CCCATTCGCCAGTGTCCATGGCACCTGCAGCTCATTAGAGACGGCCGGATTGCGGCCGCTAACCGGCCGT
CTCACGTAGGAGAGAGACCAAGCTTTGATCGGCACGTAAGAGGTTCCAACTTTCACCATAATGAAATAAG
ATCACTACCGGGCGTATTTTTTGAGTTATCGAGATTTTCAGGAGCTAAGGAAGCTAAAATGTCACATCTC
GCAGAACTGGTTGCCAGTGCGAAGGCGGCCATTAGCCAGGCGTCAGATGTTGCCGCGTTAGATAATGTGC
GCGTCGAATATTTGGGTAAAAAAGGGCACTTAACCCTTCAGATGACGACCCTGCGTGAGCTGCCGCCAGA
AGAGCGTCCGGCAGCTGGTGCGGTTATCAACGAAGCGAAAGAGCAGGTTCAGCAGGCGCTGAATGCGCGT
AAAGCGGAACTGGAAAGCGCTGCACTGAATGCGCGTCTGGCGGCGGAAACGATTGATGTCTCTCTGCCAG
GTCGTCGCATTGAAAACGGCGGTCTGCATCCGGTTACCCGTACCATCGACCGTATCGAAAGTTTCTTCGG
TGAGCTTGGCTTTACCGTGGCAACCGGGCCGGAAATCGAAGACGATTATCATAACTTCGATGCTCTGAAC
ATTCCTGGTCACCACCCGGCGCGCGCTGACCACGACACTTTCTGGTTTGACACTACCCGCCTGCTGCGTA
CCCAGACCTCTGGCGTACAGATCCGCACCATGAAAGCCCAGCAGCCACCGATTCGTATCATCGCGCCTGG
CCGTGTTTATCGTAACGACTACGACCAGACTCACACGCCGATGTTCCATCAGATGGAAGGTCTGATTGTT
GATACCAACATCAGCTTTACCAACCTGAAAGGCACGCTGCACGACTTCCTGCGTAACTTCTTTGAGGAAG
ATTTGCAGATTCGCTTCCGTCCTTCCTACTTCCCGTTTGCTGAACCTTCTGCAGAAGTGGACGTCATGGG
TAAAAACGGTAAATGGCTGGAAGTGCTGGGCTGCGGGATGGTGCATCCGAACGTGTTGCGTAACGTTGGC
ATCGACCCGGAAGTTTACTCTGGTTTCGGGTTCGGGATGGGGATGGAGCGTCTGACTATGTTGCGTTACG
GCGTCACCGACCTGCGTTCATTCTTCGAAAACGATCTGCGTTTCCTCAAACAGTTTAAATAATAAAAGCT
TGGTCTCTCGCTCGTAATATGCAGGTGCTCGAGGGCATCACTGCCCGCTTTCCAGTCGGGAAACCTGTCG
TGCCAGCTGCATTAATGAATCGGCCAACGCGCGGGGAGAGGCGGTTTGC
